>Addgene plasmid #97312 | Lenti_Actb HMEJ donor_U6_sgRNA_EF1a_GFP_polyA | depositor partial sequence | sequence record 178914 | U6_Actb-sgRNA_gRNA scaffold
GAGGGCCTATTTCCCATGATTCCTTCATATTTGCATATACGATACAAGGCTGTTAGAGAGATAATTGGAA
TTAATTTGACTGTAAACACAAAGATATTAGTACAAAATACGTGACGTAGAAAGTAATAATTTCTTGGGTA
GTTTGCAGTTTTAAAATTATGTTTTAAAATGGACTATCATATGCTTACCGTAACTTGAAAGTATTTCGAT
TTCTTGGCTTTATATATCTTGTGGAAAGGACGAAACACCGAGTCCGCCTAGAAGCACTTGGTTTTAGAGC
TAGAAATAGCAAGTTAAAATAAGGCTAGTCCGTTATCAACTTGAAAAAGTGGCACCGAGTCGGTGC
