[The description below was written by a language model from this plasmid's Addgene catalogue record.]
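Description:
Lenti_Actb HMEJ donor_U6_sgRNA_EF1a_GFP_polyA is a lentiviral transfer plasmid for CRISPR/Cas9-mediated knock-in at the mouse Actb locus, catalogued as a mammalian expression, mouse targeting and lentiviral vector. It is maintained in bacteria as a high-copy plasmid under ampicillin selection. The record gives the backbone only as "Lenti virus" and supplies no feature table, so the specific LTR configuration, packaging elements, bacterial origin and cloning sites are not documented here.

The payload has three parts. The main insert, a synthetic cassette of about 2.4 kb, is a homology-mediated end joining (HMEJ) donor template that fuses a p2A-mCherry reporter to Actb. The 2A peptide allows mCherry to be produced as a separate protein from the same transcript as beta-actin, so red fluorescence reports correct in-frame integration. In the HMEJ strategy, a donor generally carries homology arms flanked by sgRNA target sites, so that Cas9 cuts both the genome and the donor and the released fragment integrates by homology-assisted repair. The exact arm lengths and site arrangement in this construct are not stated. A U6 promoter, a standard RNA polymerase III promoter for small RNAs, drives an sgRNA targeting Actb. An EF1a promoter drives EGFP followed by a polyadenylation signal, which marks transfected or transduced cells independently of the knock-in outcome.

No Cas9 is listed, so the nuclease presumably has to be supplied separately. The construct is used to deliver donor and guide together and to score targeted integration efficiency as the mCherry-positive fraction of GFP-positive cells.
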