Addgene plasmid #97312: Lenti_Actb HMEJ donor_U6_sgRNA_EF1a_GFP_polyA
Purpose: HMEJ donor for fusing a p2A-mCherry reporter to mouse Actb. EGFP driven by EF1a promoter and U6-driven sgRNAs targeting Actb. Lenti backbone.
Depositing lab: Hui Yang. Depositing organization: Center for Excellence in Brain Science and Intelligence Technology, Chinese Academy of Sciences. Publication: Homology-mediated end joining-based targeted integration using CRISPR/Cas9. Yao X, Wang X, Hu X, Liu Z, Liu J, Zhou H, Shen X, Wei Y, Huang Z, Ying W, Wang Y, Nie YH, Zhang CC, Li S, Cheng L, Wang Q, Wu Y, Huang P, Sun Q, Shi L, Yang H. Cell Res. 2017 May 19. doi: 10.1038/cr.2017.76. PubMed 28524166.
Backbone
  Vector backbone: Lenti virus
  Vector type: Mammalian Expression, Mouse Targeting, Lentiviral
Growth in bacteria
  Bacterial resistance: Ampicillin, 100 μg/mL
  Growth temperature: 37°C
  Growth strain: NEB Stable
  Copy number: High Copy
Gene/Insert
  Gene/Insert name: Actb HMEJ donor (alt name: Actb HMEJ template)
  gRNA/shRNA sequence: agtccgcctagaagcacttg
  Species: Synthetic
  Insert size (bp): 2431
  Promoter: U6, EF1a
  Cloning method: Restriction Enzyme; 5′ cloning site unknown (unknown if destroyed); 3′ cloning site unknown (unknown if destroyed)
Terms and licenses: Academic/Nonprofit Terms; Industry Terms: Not Available to Industry
Depositor comments: INSERT2:EGFP driven by EF1a promoter; INSERT3:U6-driven sgRNAs targeting Actb
How to cite: Lenti_Actb HMEJ donor_U6_sgRNA_EF1a_GFP_polyA was a gift from Hui Yang (Addgene plasmid # 97312 ; http://n2t.net/addgene:97312 ; RRID:Addgene_97312)
